>Addgene plasmid #244311 | pAAVLINKv1-pCALM1-Cre-3'-ASTN2-HA | addgene full sequence | sequence record 491857 | Addgene NGS Result
CCTGCAGGCAGCTGCGCGCTCGCTCGCTCACTGAGGCCGCCCGGGCGTCGGGCGACCTTTGGTCGCCCGG
CCTCAGTGAGCGAGCGAGCGCGCAGAGAGGGAGTGGCCAACTCCATCACTAGGGGTTCCTGCGGCCGCAC
GCGTCGCTCTGCGCGAGGCGGCTCCGCCGCGGCGGAGGGATACGGCGCACCATATATATATCGCGGGGCG
CAGACTCGCGCTCCGGCAGTGGTGCTGGGAGTGTCGTGGACGCCGTGCCGTTACTCGTACGCCACCATGT
CCAATTTACTGACCGTACACCAAAATTTGCCTGCATTACCGGTCGATGCAACGAGTGATGAGGTTCGCAA
GAACCTGATGGACATGTTCAGGGATCGCCAGGCGTTTTCTGAGCATACCTGGAAAATGCTTCTGTCCGTT
TGCCGGTCGTGGGCGGCATGGTGCAAGTTGAATAACCGGAAATGGTTTCCCGCAGAACCTGAAGATGTTC
GCGATTATCTTCTATATCTTCAGGCGCGCGGTCTGGCAGTAAAAACCATCCAGCAACATTTGGGCCAGCT
AAACATGCTTCATCGTCGGTCCGGGCTGCCACGACCAAGTGACAGCAATGCTGTTTCACTGGTTATGCGG
CGGATCCGAAAAGAAAACGTTGATGCCGGTGAACGTGCAAAACAGGCTCTAGCGTTCGAACGCACTGATT
TCGACCAGGTTCGTTCACTCATGGAAAATAGCGATCGCTGCCAGGATATACGTAATCTGGCATTTCTGGG
GATTGCTTATAACACCCTGTTACGTATAGCCGAAATTGCCAGGATCAGGGTTAAAGATATCTCACGTACT
GACGGTGGGAGAATGTTAATCCATATTGGCAGAACGAAAACGCTGGTTAGCACCGCAGGTGTAGAGAAGG
CACTTAGCCTGGGGGTAACTAAACTGGTCGAGCGATGGATTTCCGTCTCTGGTGTAGCTGATGATCCGAA
TAACTACCTGTTTTGCCGGGTCAGAAAAAATGGTGTTGCCGCGCCATCTGCCACCAGCCAGCTATCAACT
CGCGCCCTGGAAGGGATTTTTGAAGCAACTCATCGATTGATTTACGGCGCTAAGGATGACTCTGGTCAGA
GATACCTGGCCTGGTCTGGACACAGTGCCCGTGTCGGAGCCGCGCGAGATATGGCCCGCGCTGGAGTTTC
AATACCGGAGATCATGCAAGCTGGTGGCTGGACCAATGTAAATATTGTAATGAACTATATCCGTAACCTG
GATAGTGAAACAGGGGCAATGGTGCGCCTGCTGGAAGATGGCGATTAGGTAAGTATCAAGGTTACAAGAC
AGGTTTAAGGAGACCAATAACTAGTATAACTTCGTATAGGATACTTTATAGCAATTTATGAAACTGGGCT
TGTCGAGACAGAGAAGACTCTTGCGTTTCTGATAGGCACCTATTGGTCTTACTGACATCCACTTTGCCTT
TCTCTCCACAGGGGAGCAAGCCCCTGAAAAGATTCTCAGGTCTACTTTCAGCTTGGGCCAAGGCCTCTGG
CTTCCTGTCAGCAAAAGCTTTGTGGTTCCGCCTGTGGAGCTGTCCATCAACCCCCTGGCCAGCTGCAAGA
CCGATGTGCTCGTCACGGAAGACCCTGCAGATGTCAGGGAAGAAGCGATGCTGTCCACATACTTTGAAAC
CATCAATGACCTGCTGTCTTCCTTCGGGCCAGTTCGTGACTGCTCTCGGAACAATGGGGGCTGCACTCGC
AACTTCAAGTGTGTGTCTGACCGGCAGGTGGATTCCTCGGGATGTGTGTGCCCTGAGGAGCTGAAACCCA
TGAAGGATGGCTCTGGCTGCTACGACCACTCCAAAGGCATTGACTGCTCTGATGGCTTTAATGGCGGCTG
TGAGCAGCTGTGCCTGCAGCAGACGCTGCCCCTGCCCTACGATGCCACTTCGAGCACCATCTTCATGTTC
TGCGGTTGCGTGGAGGAGTACAAACTGGCTCCTGATGGAAAATCCTGCTTAATGCTCTCAGATGTCTGCG
AGGGCCCCAAGTGCCTCAAACCTGACTCCAAATTCAATGATACCCTCTTTGGAGAGATGCTACATGGTTA
CAACAACCGGACCCAGCATGTGAACCAAGGCCAAGTCTTCCAGATGACCTTTAGGGAGAACAACTTCATC
AAGGACTTTCCCCAGCTGGCCGATGGGCTGTTGGTGATCCCGCTGCCGGTGGAGGAGCAGTGCCGGGGGG
TCCTCTCCGAGCCCCTTCCGGACCTCCAACTGCTCACTGGAGATATCAGGTATGATGAGGCCATGGGTTA
CCCCATGGTGCAGCAGTGGCGGGTCCGGAGCAACCTCTACCGTGTGAAGCTCAGCACCATCACCCTCGCA
GCAGGCTTCACTAATGTTCTCAAGATCCTGACCAAGGAGAGCAGTCGGGAGGAGCTGCTGTCCTTCATCC
AGCACTATGGCTCCCACTACATCGCAGAGGCCCTCTATGGCTCAGAGCTCACCTGCATCATCCACTTTCC
CAGCAAGAAGGTCCAGCAGCAGCTGTGGCTCCAGTATCAGAAAGAGACCACAGAGCTGGGCAGCAAGAAG
GAGCTCAAGTCCATGCCCTTCATCACCTACCTCTCAGGTTTGCTGACAGCCCAGATGCTGTCAGATGACC
AGCTCATTTCAGGTGTGGAGATTCGCTGTGAGGAGAAGGGGCGCTGTCCATCTACCTGTCACCTTTGCCG
CCGGCCAGGCAAGGAGCAGCTGAGCCCCACACCAGTGCTGCTGGAAATCAACCGTGTGGTGCCACTTTAT
ACCCTCATCCAAGACAATGGCACAAAGGAGGCCTTCAAGAGTGCACTGATGAGTTCCTACTGGTGCTCAG
GGAAAGGGGATGTGATCGATGACTGGTGCAGGTGTGACCTCAGCGCCTTTGATGCCAATGGGCTCCCCAA
CTGCAGCCCCCTTCTGCAGCCGGTGCTGCGGCTGTCCCCAACAGTGGAGCCCTCCAGTACTGTGGTCTCC
TTGGAGTGGGTGGATGTTCAGCCAGCTATTGGGACCAAGGTCTCCGACTATATTCTGCAGCATAAGAAAG
TGGATGAATACACAGACACTGACCTGTACACAGGAGAATTCCTGAGTTTTGCTGATGACTTACTCTCTGG
CCTGGGCACATCTTGTGTAGCAGCTGGTCGAAGCCATGGAGAGGTCCCTGAAGTCAGTATCTACTCAGTC
ATCTTCAAGTGTCTGGAGCCCGACGGTCTCTACAAGTTCACTCTGTATGCTGTGGATACACGAGGGAGGC
ACTCAGAGCTAAGCACGGTGACCCTGAGGACGGCCTGTCCACTGGTAGATGACAACAAGGCAGAAGAAAT
AGCTGACAAGATCTACAATCTGTACAATGGGTACACAAGTGGAAAGGAGCAGCAGATGGCCTACAACACA
CTGATGGAGGTCTCAGCCTCGATGCTGTTCCGAGTCCAGCACCACTACAACTCTCACTATGAAAAGTTTG
GCGACTTCGTCTGGAGAAGTGAGGATGAGCTGGGGCCCAGGAAGGCCCACCTGATTCTACGGCGACTGGA
GAGGGTGAGTAGCCACTGCTCCAGCCTCCTGCGGAGTGCCTACATCCAGAGCCGCGTGGAAACAGTGCCC
TATCTTTTCTGCCGCAGCGAGGAGGTCCGGCCTGCAGGCATGGTGTGGTATAGCATCCTCAAGGACACCA
AAATCACGTGTGAGGAGAAGATGGTGTCAATGGCCCGAAACACGTACGGGGAGTCCAAGGGCCGGGGAGG
TGGATCTGGTTACCCGTATGATGTTCCGGATTACGCTGGCTATCCCTACGACGTGCCCGACTATGCCGGG
TACCCCTATGACGTCCCAGACTACGCATAACTCGAGATAATCAACCTCTGGATTACAAAATTTGTGAAAG
ATTGACTGGTATTCTTAACTATGTTGCTCCTTTTACGCTATGTGGATACGCTGCTTTAATGCCTTTGTAT
CATGCTATTGCTTCCCGTATGGCTTTCATTTTCTCCTCCTTGTATAAATCCTGGTTAGTTCTTGCCACGG
CGGAACTCATCGCCGCCTGCCTTGCCCGCTGCTGGACAGGGGCTCGGCTGTTGGGCACTGACAATTCCGT
GGTGTTTATTTGTGAAATTTGTGATGCTATTGCTTTATTTGTAACCATCTAGCTTTATTTGTGAAATTTG
TGATGCTATTGCTTTATTTGTAACCATTATAAGCTGCAATAAACAAGTTAACAACAACAATTGCATTCAT
TTTATGTTTCAGGTTCAGGGGGAGATGTGGGAGGTTTTTTAAAGATCTGGAGACCGGTGTGGCACGTGCG
GACCGAGCGGCCGCAGGAACCCCTAGTGATGGAGTTGGCCACTCCCTCTCTGCGCGCTCGCTCGCTCACT
GAGGCCGGGCGACCAAAGGTCGCCCGACGCCCGGGCTTTGCCCGGGCGGCCTCAGTGAGCGAGCGAGCGC
GCAGCTGCCTGCAGGGGCGCCTGATGCGGTATTTTCTCCTTACGCATCTGTGCGGTATTTCACACCGCAT
A
[95 nt withheld, positions 4552-4646]
T
[46 nt withheld, positions 4648-4693]
C
[141 nt withheld, positions 4695-4835]
CCTTTGACGTTGGAGTCCACGTTCTTT
[37 nt withheld, positions 4863-4899]
ACTCTATCTCGGGCTATTCTTTTGATTTATAAGGGATTTTGCCGATTTCGGTCTATTGGTTAAAAAATGA
GCTGATTTAACAAAAATTTAACGCGAATTTTAACAAAATATTAACGTTTACAATTTTATGGTGCACTCTC
AGTACAATCTGCTCTGATGCCGCATAGTTAAGCCAGCCCCGACACCCGCCAACACCCGCTGACGCGCCCT
GACGGGCTTGTCTGCTCCCGGCATCCGCTTACAGACAAGCTGTGACCGTCTCCGGGAGCTGCATGTGTCA
GAGGTTTTCACCGTCATCACCGAAACGCGCGAGACGAAAGGGCCTCGTGATACGCCTATTTTTATAGGTT
AATGTCATGATAATAATGGTTTCTTAGACGTCAGGTGGCACTTTTCGGGGAAATGTGCGCGGAACCCCTA
TTTGTTTATTTTTCTAAATACATTCAAATATGTATCCGCTCATGAGACAATAACCCTGATAAATGCTTCA
ATAATATTGAAAAAGGAAGAGTATGAGTATTCAACATTTCCGTGTCGCCCTTATTCCCTTTTTTGCGGCA
TTTTGCCTTCCTGTTTTTGCTCACCCAGAAACGCTGGTGAAAGTAAAAGATGCTGAAGATCAGTTGGGTG
CACGAGTGGGTTACATCGAACTGGATCTCAACAGCGGTAAGATCCTTGAGAGTTTTCGCCCCGAAGAACG
TTTTCCAATGATGAGCACTTTTAAAGTTCTGCTATGTGGCGCGGTATTATCCCGTATTGACGCCGGGCAA
GAGCAACTCGGTCGCCGCATACACTATTCTCAGAATGACTTGGTTGAGTACTCACCAGTCACAGAAAAGC
ATCTTACGGATGGCATGACAGTAAGAGAATTATGCAGTGCTGCCATAACCATGAGTGATAACACTGCGGC
CAACTTACTTCTGACAACGATCGGAGGACCGAAGGAGCTAACCGCTTTTTTGCACAACATGGGGGATCAT
GTAACTCGCCTTGATCGTTGGGAACCGGAGCTGAATGAAGCCATACCAAACGACGAGCGTGACACCACGA
TGCCTGTAGCAATGGCAACAACGTTGCGCAAACTATTAACTGGCGAACTACTTACTCTAGCTTCCCGGCA
ACAATTAATAGACTGGATGGAGGCGGATAAAGTTGCAGGACCACTTCTGCGCTCGGCCCTTCCGGCTGGC
TGGTTTATTGCTGATAAATCTGGAGCCGGTGAGCGTGGGTCTCGCGGTATCATTGCAGCACTGGGGCCAG
ATGGTAAGCCCTCCCGTATCGTAGTTATCTACACGACGGGGAGTCAGGCAACTATGGATGAACGAAATAG
ACAGATCGCTGAGATAGGTGCCTCACTGATTAAGCATTGGTAACTGTCAGACCAAGTTTACTCATATATA
CTTTAGATTGATTTAAAACTTCATTTTTAATTTAAAAGGATCTAGGTGAAGATCCTTTTTGATAATCTCA
TGACCAAAATCCCTTAACGTGAGTTTTCGTTCCACTGAGCGTCAGACCCCGTAGAAAAGATCAAAGGATC
TTCTTGAGATCCTTTTTTTCTGCGCGTAATCTGCTGCTTGCAAACAAAAAAACCACCGCTACCAGCGGTG
GTTTGTTTGCCGGATCAAGAGCTACCAACTCTTTTTCCGAAGGTAACTGGCTTCAGCAGAGCGCAGATAC
CAAATACTGTTCTTCTAGTGTAGCCGTAGTTAGGCCACCACTTCAAGAACTCTGTAGCACCGCCTACATA
CCTCGCTCTGCTAATCCTGTTACCAGTGGCTGCTGCCAGTGGCGATAAGTCGTGTCTTACCGGGTTGGAC
TCAAGACGATAGTTACCGGATAAGGCGCAGCGGTCGGGCTGAACGGGGGGTTCGTGCACACAGCCCAGCT
TGGAGCGAACGACCTACACCGAACTGAGATACCTACAGCGTGAGCTATGAGAAAGCGCCACGCTTCCCGA
AGGGAGAAAGGCGGACAGGTATCCGGTAAGCGGCAGGGTCGGAACAGGAGAGCGCACGAGGGAGCTTCCA
GGGGGAAACGCCTGGTATCTTTATAGTCCTGTCGGGTTTCGCCACCTCTGACTTGAGCGTCGATTTTTGT
GATGCTCGTCAGGGGGGCGGAGCCTATGGAAAAACGCCAGCAACGCGGCCTTTTTACGGTTCCTGGCCTT
TTGCTGGCCTTTTGCTCACATGT
Features (pLannotate 1.2.2; 19 found; start..end, strand, type, name):
     12..39      +  repeat_region  AAV2 ITR (fragment): inverted terminal repeat of adeno-associated virus serotype 2 inverted
     68..95      +  repeat_region  AAV2 ITR (fragment): inverted terminal repeat of adeno-associated virus serotype 2 inverted
    277..1305    +  CDS            cre: RECR_BPP1 - Experimental evidence at protein level: Swiss-Prot protein existence level 1. Catalyzes site-specific recombination between two 34-base- pair LOXP sites. Its role is to maintain the phage genome as a monomeric unit-copy plasmid in the lysogenic state. From Escherichia phage P1 (Bacteriophage P1).
   1309..1349    +  intron         chimeric intron (fragment): chimera between introns from human β-globin and immunoglobulin heavy chain genes
   1356..1380    +  protein_bind   lox2272 (fragment): Cre-mediated recombination occurs in the 8-bp core sequence (GGATACTT). lox2272 sites are compatible with each other, but incompatible with loxP or loxN sites (Lee and Saito, 1988). Cre recombinase
   1390..1481    +  intron         chimeric intron (fragment): chimera between introns from human β-globin and immunoglobulin heavy chain genes
   1472..3775    +  CDS            ASTN2 (fragment): ASTN2_HUMAN - Also known as KIAA0634. Experimental evidence at protein level: Swiss-Prot protein existence level 1. Mediates recycling of the neuronal cell adhesion molecule ASTN1 to the anterior pole of the cell membrane in migrating neurons. Promotes ASTN1 internalization and intracellular transport of endocytosed ASTN1 (By similarity). Selectively binds inositol-4,5- bisphosphate, inositol-3,4,5-trisphosphate and inositol-1,3,4,5- tetrakisphosphate, suggesting it is recruited to membranes that contain lipids with a phosphoinositide headgroup (Ref.6). From Homo sapiens (Human).
   3889..4046    +  misc_feature   WPRE (fragment): woodchuck hepatitis virus posttranscriptional regulatory element
   4052..4136    +  misc_feature   WPRE (fragment): woodchuck hepatitis virus posttranscriptional regulatory element
   4135..4178    -  polyA_signal   SV40 poly(A) signal (fragment): SV40 polyadenylation signal
   4182..4249    -  polyA_signal   SV40 poly(A) signal (fragment): SV40 polyadenylation signal
   4355..4495    +  repeat_region  AAV2 ITR: inverted terminal repeat of adeno-associated virus serotype 2 inverted
   4500..4551    -  misc_feature   bom (fragment): basis of mobility region from pBR322
   4570..5025    +  rep_origin     f1 ori (sequence partly withheld): f1 bacteriophage origin of replication; arrow indicates direction of (+) strand synthesis
   5026..5075    -  misc_feature   bom (fragment): basis of mobility region from pBR322
   5177..5212    -  CDS            rop (fragment): Rop protein, which maintains plasmids at low copy number; rop
   5307..5411    +  promoter       AmpR promoter: bla
   5412..6272    +  CDS            AmpR: β-lactamase; bla; confers resistance to ampicillin, carbenicillin, and related antibiotics
   6443..7031    +  rep_origin     ori: high-copy-number ColE1/pMB1/pBR322/pUC origin of replication
