[The description below was written by a language model from this plasmid's Addgene catalogue record and pLannotate feature annotations shown in this document.]
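Description:
pAAVLINKv1-pCALM1-Cre-3'-ASTN2-HA is an AAV transfer plasmid built on the pAAV-MCS2 backbone and serves as the 3' half of a two-vector AAVLINK set for delivering human ASTN2, a coding sequence that the system splits across two vectors as a large cargo. The 7.1 kb plasmid is propagated in E. coli through a high-copy ColE1/pUC-type origin with ampicillin selection (AmpR with its own promoter), and it also carries an f1 origin. The payload is flanked by AAV2 inverted terminal repeats. One is annotated in full, while the other is detected only as short fragments, which is common for ITRs in sequencing-derived records.

Within the ITRs, the catalogue lists a CALM1 promoter, which the feature table does not annotate but which presumably occupies the short interval upstream of the Cre recombinase open reading frame. Cre is followed immediately by pieces of a chimeric β-globin/immunoglobulin intron that bracket a lox2272 site. These lead into a roughly 2.3 kb C-terminal portion of the ASTN2 coding sequence. The record states a C-terminal HA tag, although it is not annotated. Downstream are WPRE fragments, which enhance transcript stability and expression, and an SV40 polyadenylation signal that is annotated in reverse orientation.

The arrangement suggests that Cre made from this vector recombines the lox2272 site with a matching site on the partner 5' vector. This would join the two genomes in co-transduced cells, and the lox scar embedded in the intron would then be spliced out to give a full-length ASTN2-HA transcript. The record does not spell out this mechanism or name the partner construct, referring instead to the associated publication.

ASTN2 encodes a neuronal protein involved in trafficking of the adhesion molecule ASTN1 in migrating neurons.
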