Addgene plasmid #244311: pAAVLINKv1-pCALM1-Cre-3'-ASTN2-HA
Purpose: 3' AAVLINK plasmid for ASTN2 expression
Depositing lab: Zhonghua Lu. Depositing organization: Shenzhen Institute of Advanced Technology (SIAT), Chinese Academy of Sciences. Publication: AAVLINK: A potent DNA-recombination method for large cargo delivery in gene therapy. Lin J, Lin Y, Liu N, Cao W, Zhang J, Wen S, Zhang Y, Liao W, Hong Z, Lin Y, Liu Q, Liu H, Li Q, Chen B, Li M, Luo Z, Yang L, Yang Y, Zheng SH, Wang Y, Chu H, Hu Y, Qin Y, Luo BX, Tian S, Chen Y, Yan T, Yang L, Wang H, Liu T, Jiang Y, Lu Z. Cell. 2026 Feb 5;189(3):969-986.e17. doi: 10.1016/j.cell.2025.12.039. Epub 2026 Jan 27. PubMed 41605211.
Backbone
  Vector backbone: pAAV-MCS2
  Backbone manufacturer: Steve Jackson (Addgene # 46954)
  Vector type: AAV
Growth in bacteria
  Bacterial resistance: Ampicillin, 100 μg/mL
  Growth temperature: 37°C
  Growth strain: NEB Stable
  Copy number: High Copy
Gene/Insert
  Gene/Insert name: ASTN2
  Species: H. sapiens (human)
  Entrez Gene: ASTN2 (a.k.a. KIAA0634, bA67K19.1)
  Promoter: pCALM1
  Tag / fusion protein: HA (C terminal on insert)
  Cloning method: Restriction Enzyme; 5′ cloning site unknown (unknown if destroyed)
Terms and licenses: Academic/Nonprofit Terms; Industry Terms: Not Available to Industry
Depositor comments: See publication for corresponding AAV Link vectors.
How to cite: pAAVLINKv1-pCALM1-Cre-3'-ASTN2-HA was a gift from Zhonghua Lu (Addgene plasmid # 244311 ; http://n2t.net/addgene:244311 ; RRID:Addgene_244311)
